>Addgene plasmid #251497 | U6_ISCro4_(WT)_DBL_bridge_RNA_polIII_term | addgene full sequence | sequence record 498948 | Addgene NGS Result
CAAGTGACAAACCGGACAGTATCATGGACCGGTTTTCCCGGTAATCCGCATTCACAAGGCTGGTCTCACT
TTTTTTAGGCTAGGTGGAGGCTCAGTGATGATAAGTCTGCGATGGTGGATGCATGTGTCATGGTCATAGC
TGTTTCCTGTGTGAAATTGTTATCCGCTCAGAGGGCACAATCCTATTCCGCGCTATCCGACAATCTCCAA
GACATTAGGTGGAGTTCAGTTCGGCGTATGGCATATGTCGCTGGAAAGAACATGTGAGCAAAAGGCCAGC
AAAAGGCCAGGAACCGTAAAAAGGCCGCGTTGCTGGCGTTTTTCCATAGGCTCCGCCCCCCTGACGAGCA
TCACAAAAATCGACGCTCAAGTCAGAGGTGGCGAAACCCGACAGGACTATAAAGATACCAGGCGTTTCCC
CCTGGAAGCTCCCTCGTGCGCTCTCCTGTTCCGACCCTGCCGCTTACCGGATACCTGTCCGCCTTTCTCC
CTTCGGGAAGCGTGGCGCTTTCTCATAGCTCACGCTGTAGGTATCTCAGTTCGGTGTAGGTCGTTCGCTC
CAAGCTGGGCTGTGTGCACGAACCCCCCGTTCAGCCCGACCGCTGCGCCTTATCCGGTAACTATCGTCTT
GAGTCCAACCCGGTAAGACACGACTTATCGCCACTGGCAGCAGCCACTGGTAACAGGATTAGCAGAGCGA
GGTATGTAGGCGGTGCTACAGAGTTCTTGAAGTGGTGGCCTAACTACGGCTACACTAGAAGAACAGTATT
TGGTATCTGCGCTCTGCTGAAGCCAGTTACCTTCGGAAAAAGAGTTGGTAGCTCTTGATCCGGCAAACAA
ACCACCGCTGGTAGCGGTGGTTTTTTTGTTTGCAAGCAGCAGATTACGCGCAGAAAAAAAGGATCTCAAG
AAGATCCTTTGATCTTTTCTACGGGGTCTGACGCTCTATTCAACAAAGCCGCCGTCCCGTCAAGTCAGCG
TAAATGGGTAGGGGGCTTCAAATCGTCCTCGTGATACCAATTCGGAGCCTGCTTTTTTGTACAAACTTGT
TGATAATGGCAATTCAAGGATCTTCACCTAGATCCTTTTAAATTAAAAATGAAGTTTTAAATCAATCTAA
AGTATATATGAGTAAACTTGGTCTGACAGTTACCAATGCTTAATCAGTGAGGCACCTATCTCAGCGATCT
GTCTATTTCGTTCATCCATAGTTGCCTGACTCCCCGTCGTGTAGATAACTACGATACGGGAGGGCTTACC
ATCTGGCCCCAGTGCTGCAATGATACCGCGAGAGCCACGCTCACCGGCTCCAGATTTATCAGCAATAAAC
CAGCCAGCCGGAAGGGCCGAGCGCAGAAGTGGTCCTGCAACTTTATCCGCCTCCATCCAGTCTATTAATT
GTTGCCGGGAAGCTAGAGTAAGTAGTTCGCCAGTTAATAGTTTGCGCAACGTTGTTGCCATTGCTACAGG
CATCGTGGTGTCACGCTCGTCGTTTGGTATGGCTTCATTCAGCTCCGGTTCCCAACGATCAAGGCGAGTT
ACATGATCCCCCATGTTGTGCAAAAAAGCGGTTAGCTCCTTCGGTCCTCCGATCGTTGTCAGAAGTAAGT
TGGCCGCAGTGTTATCACTCATGGTTATGGCAGCACTGCATAATTCTCTTACTGTCATGCCATCCGTAAG
ATGCTTTTCTGTGACTGGTGAGTACTCAACCAAGTCATTCTGAGAATAGTGTATGCGGCGACCGAGTTGC
TCTTGCCCGGCGTCAATACGGGATAATACCGCGCCACATAGCAGAACTTTAAAAGTGCTCATCATTGGAA
AACGTTCTTCGGGGCGAAAACTCTCAAGGATCTTACCGCTGTTGAGATCCAGTTCGATGTAACCCACTCG
TGCACCCAACTGATCTTCAGCATCTTTTACTTTCACCAGCGTTTCTGGGTGAGCAAAAACAGGAAGGCAA
AATGCCGCAAAAAAGGGAATAAGGGCGACACGGAAATGTTGAATACTCATACTCTTCCTTTTTCAATATT
ATTGAAGCATTTATCAGGGTTATTGTCTCATGAGCGGATACATATTTGAATGTATTTAGAAAAATAAACA
AATAGGGGTTCCGCGCACATTTCCCCGAAAAGTGCCAGATACCTGAAACAAAACCCATCGTACGGCCAAG
GAAGTCTCCAATAACTGTGATCCACCACAAGCGCCAGGGTTTTCCCAGTCACGACGTTGTAAAACGACGG
CCAGTCATGCATAATCCGCACGCATCTGGAATAAGGAAGTGCCATTCCGCCTGACCTGAGGGCCTATTTC
CCATGATTCCTTCATATTTGCATATACGATACAAGGCTGTTAGAGAGATAATTGGAATTAATTTGACTGT
AAACACAAAGATATTAGTACAAAATACGTGACGTAGAAAGTAATAATTTCTTGGGTAGTTTGCAGTTTTA
AAATTATGTTTTAAAATGGACTATCATATGCTTACCGTAACTTGAAAGTATTTCGATTTCTTGGCTTTAT
ATATCTTGTGGAAAGGACGAAACACCG
Features (pLannotate 1.2.2; 7 found; start..end, strand, type, name):
    155..170     -  protein_bind   lac operator (fragment): The lac repressor binds to the lac operator to inhibit transcription in E. coli. This inhibition can be relieved by adding lactose or isopropyl-β-D-thiogalactopyranoside (IPTG). lac repressor encoded by lacI
    321..909     -  rep_origin     ori: high-copy-number ColE1/pMB1/pBR322/pUC origin of replication
   1026..1050    -  protein_bind   attB1: mutant version of attB; recombination site for the Gateway® BP reaction BP Clonase™
   1150..2010    -  CDS            AmpR: β-lactamase; bla; confers resistance to ampicillin, carbenicillin, and related antibiotics
   2011..2115    -  promoter       AmpR promoter: bla
   2202..2245    -  CDS            lacZα (fragment): LacZα fragment of β-galactosidase; lacZ fragment
   2298..2538    +  promoter       U6 promoter: RNA polymerase III promoter for human U6 snRNA
