[The description below was written by a language model from this plasmid's Addgene catalogue record and pLannotate feature annotations shown in this document.]
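Description:
U6_ISCro4_(WT)_DBL_bridge_RNA_polIII_term is a small (about 2.5 kb) mammalian expression plasmid built on the pTwist Amp backbone. It is maintained in E. coli through a high-copy ColE1/pUC-type origin of replication and selected with ampicillin via a β-lactamase (AmpR) gene driven by its native bla promoter. The annotation also picks up short backbone remnants, namely a lac operator fragment, a lacZα fragment and an attB1-like Gateway site. These appear to be vector leftovers rather than functional parts of the payload.

The payload is a human U6 promoter, an RNA polymerase III promoter commonly used to produce short, precisely initiated non-coding RNAs in mammalian cells. According to the catalogue entry, it drives the Donor Binding Loop (DBL) portion of the native, wild-type ISCro4 bridge RNA from Citrobacter rodentium, and the plasmid name indicates that a Pol III terminator follows it. The DBL sequence and terminator are not annotated in the feature table. The U6 promoter ends near the end of the linearised record, so the insert presumably runs across the plasmid's numbering origin. The record lists the RNA sequence as unspecified.

Bridge RNAs guide IS110-family bridge recombinases through two loops, one that recognises the target DNA and one that recognises the donor DNA. Expressing the DBL alone implies a split format, in which this plasmid would be used together with separate constructs supplying the target-binding component and the ISCro4 recombinase, though the record does not name these. The associated work concerns programmable genome editing in human cells with RNA-guided bridge recombinases. No mammalian selection marker or reporter is annotated, which is consistent with transient transfection use.
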