Addgene plasmid #251497: U6_ISCro4_(WT)_DBL_bridge_RNA_polIII_term
Purpose: Expression of the Donor Binding Loop (DBL) component of the native ISCro4 bridge RNA
Depositing lab: Martin Jinek. Depositing organization: University of Zurich. Publication: Programmable genome editing in human cells using RNA-guided bridge recombinases. Pelea O, Talas A, Carrera JF, Mathis N, van de Venn L, Yeh CD, Kulcsar PI, Marquart KF, Weber Y, Gerecke SE, Harvey-Seutcheu IF, Mailander D, Pfleiderer MM, Chanez C, Corn JE, Schwank G, Jinek M. Science. 2026 Feb 5:eadz1884. doi: 10.1126/science.adz1884. PubMed 41642947.
Backbone
  Vector backbone: pTwist Amp
  Vector type: Mammalian Expression
Growth in bacteria
  Bacterial resistance: Ampicillin, 100 μg/mL
  Growth temperature: 37°C
  Growth strain: DH5alpha
  Copy number: High Copy
Gene/Insert
  Gene/Insert name: ISCro4 bridge RNA Donor Binding Loop (DBL)
  gRNA/shRNA sequence: Unspecified
  Species: Citrobacter rodentium
  Mutation: NA
  Cloning method: Other
Terms and licenses: Academic/Nonprofit Terms; Industry Terms: Not Available to Industry
How to cite: U6_ISCro4_(WT)_DBL_bridge_RNA_polIII_term was a gift from Martin Jinek (Addgene plasmid # 251497 ; http://n2t.net/addgene:251497 ; RRID:Addgene_251497)
